Addgene plasmid #199977: YP36
Purpose: Yeast/E coli shuttle vector expressing GFP from synthetic yeast promoter 36
Depositing lab: Farren Isaacs. Depositing organization: Yale University. Publication: Cross-kingdom expression of synthetic genetic elements promotes discovery of metabolites in the human microbiome. Patel JR, Oh J, Wang S, Crawford JM, Isaacs FJ. Cell. 2022 Apr 28;185(9):1487-1505.e14. doi: 10.1016/j.cell.2022.03.008. Epub 2022 Apr 1. PubMed 35366417.
Backbone
  Vector backbone: pRCVS6H
  Vector type: Yeast Expression
  Selectable markers: Hygromycin
Growth in bacteria
  Bacterial resistance: Ampicillin, 100 μg/mL
  Growth temperature: 37°C
  Growth strain: BL21
  Copy number: Low Copy
Gene/Insert
  Gene/Insert name: GFP
  Species: Synthetic
  Cloning method: Gibson Cloning
Terms and licenses: Academic/Nonprofit Terms; Industry Terms: Not Available to Industry
How to cite: YP36 was a gift from Farren Isaacs (Addgene plasmid # 199977 ; http://n2t.net/addgene:199977 ; RRID:Addgene_199977)
