[The description below was written by a language model from this plasmid's Addgene catalogue record and pLannotate feature annotations shown in this document.]
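Description:
YP36 is a yeast/E. coli shuttle vector built on the pRCVS6H backbone and designed to express a green fluorescent reporter from a synthetic yeast promoter, designated promoter 36. In E. coli it replicates from a ColE1/pUC-type origin and is selected with ampicillin through the β-lactamase gene and its native promoter. The catalogue lists it as low copy even though this origin type is usually annotated as high copy. In Saccharomyces cerevisiae it is maintained as a centromeric episome through CEN4 and ARS1 elements, both detected as fragments, which typically give stable, low-copy inheritance. Yeast transformants are selected with hygromycin via the hphMX6 cassette, which ends in the Ashbya gossypii TEF terminator.

The payload is a single reporter unit assembled by Gibson cloning. The catalogue calls the insert GFP. The automated annotation of the 5.7 kb sequence matches the open reading frame to mUkG, a constitutively fluorescent green protein derived from the soft coral Sarcophyton, so the reporter may not be an Aequorea-type GFP. The coding sequence is followed by the S. cerevisiae CYC1 terminator. The synthetic promoter itself is not annotated, but it presumably occupies the roughly 200 bp unannotated region just upstream of the reporter. On the circular map a T7 promoter lies shortly before that region and points toward the reporter, so it could also drive transcription in T7 polymerase-expressing bacteria such as the listed BL21 host, although the record does not say this is intended.

The name suggests that YP36 belongs to a numbered series of synthetic promoter constructs, with fluorescence serving as a readout of promoter strength in yeast. This fits the associated work on expressing synthetic genetic elements across kingdoms.
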