Features (pLannotate 1.2.2; 11 found; start..end, strand, type, name):
    209..877     +  CDS            mUkG: mUkG is a basic (constitutively fluorescent) green fluorescent protein published in 2008, derived from Sarcophyton sp.. It has moderate acid sensitivity.
    932..1121    +  terminator     CYC1 terminator: S. cerevisiae CYC1; transcription terminator for CYC1
   1361..2936    +  gene           hphMX6: yeast selectable marker conferring hygromycin resistance
   2739..2936    +  terminator     TEF terminator: Ashbya gossypii TEF terminator
   3051..3639    -  rep_origin     ori: high-copy-number ColE1/pMB1/pBR322/pUC origin of replication
   3810..4670    -  CDS            AmpR: β-lactamase; bla; confers resistance to ampicillin, carbenicillin, and related antibiotics
   4671..4775    -  promoter       AmpR promoter: bla
   4802..4852    +  misc_feature   bom (fragment): basis of mobility region from pBR322
   4981..5150    -  misc_feature   CEN4 (fragment): S. cerevisiae CEN4 centromere
   5151..5577    +  rep_origin     ARS1 (fragment): S. cerevisiae autonomously replicating sequence ARS1
   5683..5701    +  promoter       T7 promoter: promoter for bacteriophage T7 RNA polymerase
>Addgene plasmid #199977 | YP36 | addgene full sequence | sequence record 405067 | Addgene NGS Result
TCGCCACGTTTAAATCGACCGCGCCACTGAAATTTCCTCCTTGAAACAGAGGGGCGGGGGCGGTGGCTCA
ACGGCAGCTTCTTAGTTTTTCACGTATCCACTTTATATAAAAGGGCGCTGCGTAAGGAGTGCTGCCAGGT
GGTTTTTTAGAACATCACACAAAGATTTTTTAAGTAAGTAACTTAAAGAGGAGAAAGGTACCATGGTCAG
TGTCATCAAAGAAGAAATGAAGATCAAGTTGCACATGGAAGGTAACGTTAATGGTCATGCCTTTGTTATT
GAAGGTGATGGTAAAGGTAAACCATACGATGGTACTCAAACTTTGAACTTGACTGTCAAAGAAGGTGCTC
CATTGCCATTCTCTTACGATATTTTGACTAACGCCTTCCAATACGGTAATAGAGCTTTTACTAAGTACCC
AGCCGATATCCCAGATTACTTTAAGCAAACTTTTCCAGAAGGTTACTCCTGGGAAAGAACTATGTCTTAC
GAAGATAACGCTATCTGCAACGTCAGATCCGAAATTTCTATGGAAGGTGATTGCTTCATCTACAAGATCA
GATTCGATGGTAAGAACTTTCCACCAAATGGTCCAGTCATGCAAAAAAAGACTTTGAAGTGGGAACCATC
CACCGAAATGATGTATGTTAGAGATGGTTTCTTGATGGGTGATGTCAATATGGCTTTGTTGTTGGAAGGT
GGTGGTCATCATAGATGTGATTTCAAGACTTCTTACAAGGCCAAGAAGGTTGTTCAATTGCCAGATGCTC
ATAAGATCGATCACAGAATCGAAATCTTGTCCCACGATAGAGATTACTCCAAGGTTAAGTTGTACGAAAA
CGCTGTTGCTAGAAACTCTTTGTTGCCATCTCAAGCTTCTAAGTAACATGTAATTAGTTATGTCACGCTT
ACATTCACGCCCTCCCCCCACATCCGCTCTAACCGAAAAGGAAGGAGTTAGACAACCTGAAGTCTAGGTC
CCTATTTATTTTTTTATAGTTATGTTAGTATTAAGAACGTTATTTATATTTCAAATTTTTCTTTTTTTTC
TGTACAGACGCGTGTACGCATGTAACATTATACTGAAAACCTTGCTTGAGAAGGTTTTGGGACGCTCGAA
GGCTTTGTGGAGGTCGACACGAGCGACTGAGTTCGGACGTCACGACCTGCCTGGATATCGTGCACCGCTC
GTGCACTGACGTCATGATCGACGAGTCGCACAGAGGCCTCTGACACTGACTCGACCTGACTAGCGTCGAG
CAGTGACGACCTGCCCGGGCACAGCAACTGTGCCACTCGTCTGATCCGTCGTCCCATCGGCTGAATCGAT
GCCTCGTCCCCGCCGGGTCACCCGGCCAGCGACATGGAGGCCCAGAATACCCTCCTTGACAGTCTTGACG
TGCGCAGCTCAGGGGCATGATGTGACTGTCGCCCGTACATTTAGCCCATACATCCCCATGTATAATCATT
TGCATCCATACATTTTGATGGCCGCACGGCGCGAAGCAAAAATTACGGCACCTCGCTGCAGACCTGCGAG
CAGGGAAACGCTCCCCTCACAGACGCGTTGAATTGTCCCCACGCCGCGCCCCTGTAGAGAAATATAAAAG
GTTAGGATTTGCCACTGAGGTTCTTCTTTCATATACTTCCTTTTAAAATCTTGCTAGGATACAGTTCTCA
CATCACATCCGAACATAAACAACCATGGGTAAAAAGCCTGAACTCACCGCGACGTCTGTCGAGAAGTTTC
TGATCGAAAAGTTCGACAGCGTCTCCGACCTGATGCAGCTCTCGGAGGGCGAAGAATCTCGTGCTTTCAG
CTTCGATGTAGGAGGGCGTGGATATGTCCTGCGGGTAAATAGCTGCGCCGATGGTTTCTACAAAGATCGT
TATGTTTATCGGCACTTTGCATCGGCCGCGCTCCCGATTCCGGAAGTGCTTGACATTGGGGAGTTCAGCG
AGAGCCTGACCTATTGCATCTCCCGCCGTGCACAGGGTGTCACGTTGCAAGACCTGCCTGAAACCGAACT
GCCCGCTGTTCTGCAGCCGGTCGCGGAGGCCATGGATGCGATCGCTGCGGCCGATCTTAGCCAGACGAGC
GGGTTCGGCCCATTCGGACCGCAAGGAATCGGTCAATACACTACATGGCGTGATTTCATATGCGCGATTG
CTGATCCCCATGTGTATCACTGGCAAACTGTGATGGACGACACCGTCAGTGCGTCCGTCGCGCAGGCTCT
CGATGAGCTGATGCTTTGGGCCGAGGACTGCCCCGAAGTCCGGCACCTCGTGCACGCGGATTTCGGCTCC
AACAATGTCCTGACGGACAATGGCCGCATAACAGCGGTCATTGACTGGAGCGAGGCGATGTTCGGGGATT
CCCAATACGAGGTCGCCAACATCTTCTTCTGGAGGCCGTGGTTGGCTTGTATGGAGCAACAGACGCGCTA
CTTCGAGCGGAGGCATCCGGAGCTTGCAGGATCGCCGCGGCTCCGGGCGTATATGCTCCGCATTGGTCTT
GACCAACTCTATCAGAGCTTGGTTGACGGCAATTTCGATGATGCAGCTTGGGCGCAGGGTCGATGCGACG
CAATCGTCCGATCCGGAGCCGGGACTGTCGGGCGTACACAAATCGCCCGCAGAAGCGCGGCCGTCTGGAC
CGATGGCTGTGTAGAAGTACTCGCCGATAGTGGAAACCGACGCCCCAGCACTCGTCCGAGGGCAAAGGAA
TAATCAGTACTGACAATAAAAAGATTCTTGTTTTCAAGAACTTGTCATTTGTATAGTTTTTTTATATTGT
AGTTGTTCTATTTTAATCAAATGTTAGCGTGATTTATATTTTTTTTCGCCTCGACATCATCTGCCCAGAT
GCGAAGTTAAGTGCGCAGAAAGTAATATCATGCGTCAATCGTATGTGAATGCTGGTCGCTATACTGCTAT
CGATGTGGCAGTGCGTCCAGCTCAGTCAGACTCAGTCCTGGTGTCGTCAGCCTGTGAGCAAAAGGCCAGC
AAACGGCCAGGAACCGTAAAAAGGCCGCGTTGCTGGCGTTTTTCCATAGGCTCCGCCCCCCTGACGAGCA
TCACAAAAATCGACGCTCAAGTCAGAGGTGGCGAAACCCGACAGGACTATAAAGATACCAGGCGTTTCCC
CCTGGAAGCTCCCTCGTGCGCTCTCCTGTTCCGACCCTGCCGCTTACCGGATACCTGTCCGCCTTTCTCC
CTTCGGGAAGCGTGGCGCTTTCTCATAGCTCACGCTGTAGGTATCTCAGTTCGGTGTAGGTCGTTCGCTC
CAAGCTGGGCTGTGTGCACGAACCCCCCGTTCAGCCCGACCGCTGCGCCTTATCCGGTAACTATCGTCTT
GAGTCCAACCCGGTAAGACACGACTTATCGCCACTGGCAGCAGCCACTGGTAACAGGATTAGCAGAGCGA
GGTATGTAGGCGGTGCTACAGAGTTCTTGAAGTGGTGGCCTAACTACGGCTACACTAGAAGAACAGTATT
TGGTATCTGCGCTCTGCTGAAGCCAGTTACCTTCGGAAAAAGAGTTGGTAGCTCTTGATCCGGCAAACAA
ACCACCGCTGGTAGCGGTGGTTTTTTTGTTTGCAAGCAGCAGATTACGCGCAGAAAAAAAGGATCTCAAG
AAGATCCTTTGATCTTTTCTACGGGGTCTGACGCTCAGTGGAACGAAAACTCACGTTAAGGGATTTTGGT
CATGAGATTATCAAAAAGGATCTTCACCTAGATCCTTTTAAATTAAAAATGAAGTTTTAAATCAATCTAA
AGTATATATGAGTAAACTTGGTCTGACAGTTACCAATGCTTAATCAGTGAGGCACCTATCTCAGCGATCT
GTCTATTTCGTTCATCCATAGTTGCCTGACTCCCCGTCGTGTAGATAACTACGATACGGGAGGGCTTACC
ATCTGGCCCCAGTGCTGCAATGATACCGCGAGACCCACGCTCACCGGCTCCAGATTTATCAGCAATAAAC
CAGCCAGCCGGAAGGGCCGAGCGCAGAAGTGGTCCTGCAACTTTATCCGCCTCCATCCAGTCTATTAATT
GTTGCCGGGAAGCTAGAGTAAGTAGTTCGCCAGTTAATAGTTTGCGCAACGTTGTTGCCATTGCTACAGG
CATCGTGGTGTCACGCTCGTCGTTTGGTATGGCTTCATTCAGCTCCGGTTCCCAACGATCAAGGCGAGTT
ACATGATCCCCCATGTTGTGCAAAAAAGCGGTTAGCTCCTTCGGTCCTCCGATCGTTGTCAGAAGTAAGT
TGGCCGCAGTGTTATCACTCATGGTTATGGCAGCACTGCATAATTCTCTTACTGTCATGCCATCCGTAAG
ATGCTTTTCTGTGACTGGTGAGTACTCAACCAAGTCATTCTGAGAATAGTGTATGCGGCGACCGAGTTGC
TCTTGCCCGGCGTCAATACGGGATAATACCGCGCCACATAGCAGAACTTTAAAAGTGCTCATCATTGGAA
AACGTTCTTCGGGGCGAAAACTCTCAAGGATCTTACCGCTGTTGAGATCCAGTTCGATGTAACCCACTCG
TGCACCCAACTGATCTTCAGCATCTTTTACTTTCACCAGCGTTTCTGGGTGAGCAAAAACAGGAAGGCAA
AATGCCGCAAAAAAGGGAATAAGGGCGACACGGAAATGTTGAATACTCATACTCTTCCTTTTTCAATATT
ATTGAAGCATTTATCAGGGTTATTGTCTCATGAGCGGATACATATTTGAATGTATTTAGAAAAATAAACA
AATAGGGGTTCCGCGCACATTTCCCCGAAAAGTGCCACCTGATGCGGTGTGAAATACCGCACAGATGCGT
AAGGAGAAAATACCGCATCAGGGTCAGTCACAGTGGAGCCTAGCACTCACTCAGCGTGACGGCTCAGAGC
AGAATTCACGAGCCAGAAATAGTAACTTTTGCCTAAATCACAAATTGCAAAATTTAATTGCTTGCAAAAG
GTCACATGCTTATAATCAACTTTTTTAAAAATTTAAAATACTTTTTTATTTTTTATTTTTAAACATAAAT
GAAATAATTTATTTATTGTTTATGATTACCGAAACATAAAACCTGCTCAAGAAAAAGAAACTGTTTTGTC
CTTGGAAAAAAAGCACTACCTAGGAGCGGCCAAAATGCCGGCTTACATTTTATGTTAGCTGGTGGACTGA
CGCCAGAAAATGTTGGTGATGCGCTTAGATTAAATGGCGTTATTGGTGTTGATGTAAGCGGAGGTGTGGA
GACAAATGGTGTAAAAGACTCTAACAAAATAGCAAATTTCGTCAAAAATGCTAAGAAATAGGTTATTACT
GAGTAGTATTTATTTAAGTATTGTTTGTGCACTTGCCTGCAAGCCTTTTGAAAAGCAAGCATAAAAGATC
TAAACATAAAATCTGTAAAATAACAAGATGTAAAGATAATGCTAAATCATTTGGCTTTTTGATTGATTGT
ACAGGAAAATATACATCGCAGGGGGTTGACTTTTACCATTTCACCGCAATGGAATTAAACTTGTTGAAGA
GAATGTTCACAGGCGCATACGCTACAATGACCCGATTCTTGCTAGCCGAATTCCAGTCAGGCTGCTAGCA
CCAGAGCTACGTGACCGCAGGACTAGCTCCAGCTGAGCGACACGCGAACAGGTGTAGAGTCAGTCGTGCT
GCAAGGTCGCACTAATACGACTCACTATAGGG
