>Addgene plasmid #199977 | YP36 | depositor partial sequence | sequence record 387806 | Promoter Sequence
TCGCCACGTTTAAATCGACCGCGCCACTGAAATTTCCTCCTTGAAACAGAGGGGCGGGGGCGGTGGCTCA
ACGGCAGCTTCTTAGTTTTTCACGTATCCACTTTATATAAAAGGGCGCTGCGTAAGGAGTGCTGCCAGGT
GGTTTTTTAGAACATCACACAAAGATTTTTTAAGTAAGTAA
